Addgene plasmid #230952: pKDcas9 56 cerulean
Purpose: aTc inducible knockdown of CsgD and FlhDC
Depositing lab: Andrew Griffiths. Depositing organization: Ecole Superieure de Physique et de Chimie Industrielles de Paris (ESPCI). Publication: Global regulators enable bacterial adaptation to a phenotypic trade-off. Deyell M, Opuu V, Griffiths AD, Tans SJ, Nghe P. iScience. 2024 Dec 9;28(1):111521. doi: 10.1016/j.isci.2024.111521. eCollection 2025 Jan 17. PubMed 39811663.
Backbone
  Vector backbone: pdCas9
  Vector type: CRISPR
Growth in bacteria
  Bacterial resistance: Kanamycin, 50 μg/mL
  Growth temperature: 37°C
  Growth strain: DH5alpha
  Copy number: High Copy
Gene/Insert
  Gene/Insert name: dCas9
  gRNA/shRNA sequence: see annotated Genbank file
  Species: Other
  Mutation: additional tetO
  Cloning method: Golden Gate
Terms and licenses: Academic/Nonprofit Terms; Industry Terms: Not Available to Industry
How to cite: pKDcas9 56 cerulean was a gift from Andrew Griffiths (Addgene plasmid # 230952 ; http://n2t.net/addgene:230952 ; RRID:Addgene_230952)
