[The description below was written by a language model from this plasmid's Addgene catalogue record and pLannotate feature annotations shown in this document.]
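Description:
pKDcas9 56 cerulean is a bacterial CRISPR interference plasmid built on the pdCas9 backbone and assembled by Golden Gate cloning, intended for anhydrotetracycline (aTc)-inducible knockdown of the regulators CsgD and FlhDC. The sequenced record is about 8.6 kb. It replicates from a p15A origin, which is compatible with ColE1-type plasmids; the catalogue lists it as high copy, although p15A is generally regarded as medium copy. Selection is by kanamycin through a Tn5-derived neo (nptII) gene followed by a lambda t0 terminator. A short RSF origin fragment and a tnpA fragment are also annotated and appear to be carry-over sequence.

The main payload is catalytically dead Streptococcus pyogenes Cas9 (D10A/H840A), which binds DNA under RNA guidance without cutting and so blocks transcription of its targets. dCas9 is expressed from the tetR/tetA promoter region, with a divergently encoded TetR repressor. The record notes an additional tetO operator, consistent with the short tet operator fragment annotated between the promoter and dCas9, and this presumably tightens repression in the absence of inducer. T7Te and rrnB T1 terminators follow the dCas9 gene. Guide RNAs are supplied in the native format: a crRNA leader followed by three direct repeats, an arrangement that leaves room for two spacers and matches the two stated targets, plus a separate tracrRNA. The spacer sequences are not annotated in the feature table. A separate cassette expresses the cyan fluorescent protein mCerulean constitutively from the strong J23119 promoter, providing a marker for cells that carry the plasmid. The associated study concerns bacterial adaptation to a phenotypic trade-off through global regulators.
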