Features (pLannotate 1.2.2; 20 found; start..end, strand, type, name):
      1..546     +  rep_origin     p15A ori: Plasmids containing the medium-copy-number p15A origin of replication can be propagated in E. coli cells that contain a second plasmid with the ColE1 origin.
    634..689     +  rep_origin     RSF ori (fragment): Plasmids containing the RSF 1030 origin of replication can be propagated in E. coli cells that contain additional plasmids with compatible origins.
    708..735     -  terminator     T7Te terminator: phage T7 early transcription terminator
    751..822     -  terminator     rrnB T1 terminator: transcription terminator T1 from the E. coli rrnB gene
    848..4952    -  CDS            dCas9 (fragment): catalytically dead mutant of the Cas9 endonuclease from the Streptococcus pyogenes Type II CRISPR/Cas system RNA-guided DNA-binding protein that lacks endonuclease activity due to the D10A mutation in the RuvC catalytic domain and the H840A mutation in the HNH catalytic domain
   4985..5008    -  protein_bind   tetracycline response element (fragment): contains seven copies of the tetracycline operator tetO tetracycline repressor TetR
   5015..5069    -  promoter       tetR/tetA promoters: tetR; overlapping promoters for bacterial tetR and tetA
   5088..5711    +  CDS            TetR: tetracycline repressor TetR; tetR from transposon Tn10; TetR binds to the tetracycline operator tetO to inhibit transcription. This inhibition can be relieved by adding tetracycline or doxycycline.
   5727..5858    +  misc_feature   crRNA leader: crRNA leader sequence for the Streptococcus pyogenes CRISPR/Cas system
   5859..5894    +  repeat_region  DR: direct repeat for the Streptococcus pyogenes CRISPR/Cas system
   5925..5960    +  repeat_region  DR: direct repeat for the Streptococcus pyogenes CRISPR/Cas system
   5991..6026    +  repeat_region  DR: direct repeat for the Streptococcus pyogenes CRISPR/Cas system
   6147..6225    +  misc_RNA       tracrRNA: trans-activating CRISPR RNA for the Streptococcus pyogenes CRISPR/Cas9 system
   6416..6535    +  CDS            tnpA (fragment): TN5P_ECOLX - Also known as tnp. Experimental evidence at protein level: Swiss-Prot protein existence level 1. Mediates transposition of transposon Tn5 by a 'cut and paste' mechanism. First, the monomeric transposase binds the 19 bp inverted DNA repeats flanking the transposon. Then, dimerization of the DNA- bound transposase creates a synaptic DNA complex. After nicking of the first DNA strand, excision of the transposon proceeds through a series of intermediates. The transposase then mediates the insertion of the transposon at a new site by strand transfer. The activity of the wild- type tran
   6567..7358    +  CDS            neo: KKA2_KLEPN - Also known as kan, nptII. Experimental evidence at protein level: Swiss-Prot protein existence level 1. Resistance to kanamycin, neomycin, paromomycin, ribostamycin, butirosin and gentamicin B. From Klebsiella pneumoniae.
   7380..7474    +  terminator     lambda t0 terminator: transcription terminator from phage lambda
   7567..7594    -  terminator     T7Te terminator: phage T7 early transcription terminator
   7689..8405    -  CDS            mCerulean: mCerulean is a basic (constitutively fluorescent) cyan fluorescent protein published in 2005, derived from Aequorea victoria. It is reported to be a very rapidly-maturing monomer.
   8427..8461    -  promoter       J23119(SpeI) promoter: bacterial promoter (Registry of Standard Biological Parts BBa J23119) modified to end with an SpeI site
   8479..8495    +  terminator     bacterial terminator (fragment): putative bacterial transcription terminator
>Addgene plasmid #230952 | pKDcas9 56 cerulean | addgene full sequence | sequence record 459952 | Addgene NGS Result
TTGAGATCGTTTTGGTCTGCGCGTAATCTCTTGCTCTGAAAACGAAAAAACCGCCTTGCAGGGCGGTTTT
TCGAAGGTTCTCTGAGCTACCAACTCTTTGAACCGAGGTAACTGGCTTGGAGGAGCGCAGTCACCAAAAC
TTGTCCTTTCAGTTTAGCCTTAACCGGCGCATGACTTCAAGACTAACTCCTCTAAATCAATTACCAGTGG
CTGCTGCCAGTGGTGCTTTTGCATGTCTTTCCGGGTTGGACTCAAGACGATAGTTACCGGATAAGGCGCA
GCGGTCGGACTGAACGGGGGGTTCGTGCATACAGTCCAGCTTGGAGCGAACTGCCTACCCGGAACTGAGT
GTCAGGCGTGGAATGAGACAAACGCGGCCATAACAGCGGAATGACACCGGTAAACCGAAAGGCAGGAACA
GGAGAGCGCACGAGGGAGCCGCCAGGGGGAAACGCCTGGTATCTTTATAGTCCTGTCGGGTTTCGCCACC
ACTGATTTGAGCGTCAGATTTCGTGATGCTTGTCAGGGGGGCGGAGCCTATGGAAAAACGGCTTTGCCGC
GGCCCTCTCACTTCCCTGTTAAGTATCTTCCTGGCATCTTCCAGGAAATCTCCGCCCCGTTCGTAAGCCA
TTTCCGCTCGCCGCAGTCGAACGACCGAGCGTAGCGAGTCAGTGAGCGAGGAAGCGGAATATATCCCTAG
GTATAAACGCAGAAAGGCCCACCCGAAGGTGAGCCAGTGTGACTCTAGTAGAGAGCGTTCACCGACAAAC
AACAGATAAAACGAAAGGCCCAGTCTTTCGACTGAGCCTTTCGTTTTATTTGATGCCTGGAGATCCTTAC
TCGAGTTAGTCACCTCCTAGCTGACTCAAATCAATGCGTGTTTCATAAAGACCAGTGATGGATTGATGGA
TAAGAGTGGCATCTAAAACTTCTTTTGTAGACGTATATCGTTTACGATCAATTGTTGTATCAAAATATTT
AAAAGCAGCGGGAGCTCCAAGATTCGTCAACGTAAATAAATGAATAATATTTTCTGCTTGTTCACGTATT
GGTTTGTCTCTATGTTTGTTATATGCACTAAGAACTTTATCTAAATTGGCATCTGCTAAAATAACACGCT
TAGAAAATTCACTGATTTGCTCAATAATCTCATCTAAATAATGCTTATGCTGCTCCACAAACAATTGTTT
TTGTTCGTTATCTTCTGGACTACCCTTCAACTTTTCATAATGACTAGCTAAATATAAAAAATTCACATAT
TTGCTTGGCAGAGCCAGCTCATTTCCTTTTTGTAATTCTCCGGCACTAGCCAGCATCCGTTTACGACCGT
TTTCTAACTCAAAAAGACTATATTTAGGTAGTTTAATGATTAAGTCTTTTTTAACTTCCTTATATCCTTT
AGCTTCTAAAAAGTCAATCGGATTTTTTTCAAAGGAACTTCTTTCCATAATTGTGATCCCTAGTAACTCT
TTAACGGATTTTAACTTCTTCGATTTCCCTTTTTCCACCTTAGCAACCACTAGGACTGAATAAGCTACCG
TTGGACTATCAAAACCACCATATTTTTTTGGATCCCAGTCTTTTTTACGAGCAATAAGCTTGTCCGAATT
TCTTTTTGGTAAAATTGACTCCTTGGAGAATCCGCCTGTCTGTACTTCTGTTTTCTTGACAATATTGACT
TGGGGCATGGACAATACTTTGCGCACTGTGGCAAAATCTCGCCCTTTATCCCAGACAATTTCTCCAGTTT
CCCCATTAGTTTCGATTAGAGGGCGTTTGCGAATCTCTCCATTTGCAAGTGTAATTTCTGTTTTGAAGAA
GTTCATGATATTAGAGTAAAAGAAATATTTTGCGGTTGCTTTGCCTATTTCTTGCTCAGACTTAGCAATC
ATTTTACGAACATCATAAACTTTATAATCACCATAGACAAACTCCGATTCAAGTTTTGGATATTTCTTAA
TCAAAGCAGTTCCAACGACGGCATTTAGATACGCATCATGGGCATGATGGTAATTGTTAATCTCACGTAC
TTTATAGAATTGGAAATCTTTTCGGAAGTCAGAAACTAATTTAGATTTTAAGGTAATCACTTTAACCTCT
CGAATAAGTTTATCATTTTCATCGTATTTAGTATTCATGCGACTATCCAAAATTTGTGCCACATGCTTAG
TGATTTGGCGAGTTTCAACCAATTGGCGTTTGATAAAACCAGCTTTATCAAGTTCACTCAAACCTCCACG
TTCAGCTTTCGTTAAATTATCAAACTTACGTTGAGTGATTAACTTGGCGTTTAGAAGTTGTCTCCAATAG
TTTTTCATCTTTTTGACTACTTCTTCACTTGGAACGTTATCCGATTTACCACGATTTTTATCAGAACGCG
TTAAGACCTTATTGTCTATTGAATCGTCTTTAAGGAAACTTTGTGGAACAATGGCATCGACATCATAATC
ACTTAAACGATTAATATCTAATTCTTGGTCCACATACATGTCTCTTCCATTTTGGAGATAATAGAGATAG
AGCTTTTCATTTTGCAATTGAGTATTTTCAACAGGATGCTCTTTAAGAATCTGACTTCCTAATTCTTTGA
TACCTTCTTCGATTCGTTTCATACGCTCTCGCGAATTTTTCTGGCCCTTTTGAGTTGTCTGATTTTCACG
TGCCATTTCAATAACGATATTTTCTGGCTTATGCCGCCCCATTACTTTGACCAATTCATCAACAACTTTT
ACAGTCTGTAAAATACCTTTTTTAATAGCAGGGCTACCAGCTAAATTTGCAATATGTTCATGTAAACTAT
CGCCTTGTCCAGACACTTGTGCTTTTTGAATGTCTTCTTTAAATGTCAAACTATCATCATGGATCAGCTG
CATAAAATTGCGATTGGCAAAACCATCTGATTTCAAAAAATCTAATATTGTTTTGCCAGATTGCTTATCC
CTAATACCATTAATCAATTTTCGAGACAAACGTCCCCAACCAGTATAACGGCGACGTTTAAGCTGTTTCA
TCACCTTATCATCAAAGAGGTGAGCATATGTTTTAAGTCTTTCCTCAATCATCTCCCTATCTTCAAATAA
GGTCAATGTTAAAACAATATCCTCTAAGATATCTTCATTTTCTTCATTATCCAAAAAATCTTTATCTTTA
ATAATTTTTAGCAAATCATGGTAGGTACCTAATGAAGCATTAAATCTATCTTCAACTCCTGAAATTTCAA
CACTATCAAAACATTCTATTTTTTTGAAATAATCTTCTTTTAATTGCTTAACGGTTACTTTTCGATTTGT
TTTGAAGAGTAAATCAACAATGGCTTTCTTCTGTTCACCTGAAAGAAATGCTGGTTTTCGCATTCCTTCA
GTAACATATTTGACCTTTGTCAATTCGTTATAAACCGTAAAATACTCATAAAGCAAACTATGTTTTGGTA
GTACTTTTTCATTTGGAAGATTTTTATCAAAGTTTGTCATGCGTTCAATAAATGATTGAGCTGAAGCACC
TTTATCGACAACTTCTTCAAAATTCCATGGGGTAATTGTTTCTTCAGACTTCCGAGTCATCCATGCAAAA
CGACTATTGCCACGCGCCAATGGACCAACATAATAAGGAATTCGAAAAGTCAAGATTTTTTCAATCTTCT
CACGATTGTCTTTTAAAAATGGATAAAAGTCTTCTTGTCTTCTCAAAATAGCATGCAGCTCACCCAAGTG
AATTTGATGGGGAATAGAGCCGTTGTCAAAGGTCCGTTGCTTGCGCAGCAAATCTTCACGATTTAGTTTC
ACCAATAATTCCTCAGTACCATCCATTTTTTCTAAAATTGGTTTGATAAATTTATAAAATTCTTCTTGGC
TAGCTCCCCCATCAATATAACCTGCATATCCGTTTTTTGATTGATCAAAAAAGATTTCTTTATACTTTTC
TGGAAGTTGTTGTCGAACTAAAGCTTTTAAAAGAGTCAAGTCTTGATGATGTTCATCGTAGCGTTTAATC
ATTGAAGCTGATAGGGGAGCCTTAGTTATTTCAGTATTTACTCTTAGGATATCTGAAAGTAAAATAGCAT
CTGATAAATTCTTAGCTGCCAAAAACAAATCAGCATATTGATCTCCAATTTGCGCCAATAAATTATCTAA
ATCATCATCGTAAGTATCTTTTGAAAGCTGTAATTTAGCATCTTCTGCCAAATCAAAATTTGATTTAAAA
TTAGGGGTCAAACCCAATGACAAAGCAATGAGATTCCCAAATAAGCCATTTTTCTTCTCACCGGGGAGCT
GAGCAATGAGATTTTCTAATCGTCTTGATTTACTCAATCGTGCAGAAAGAATCGCTTTAGCATCTACTCC
ACTTGCGTTAATAGGGTTTTCTTCAAATAATTGATTGTAGGTTTGTACCAACTGGATAAATAGTTTGTCC
ACATCACTATTATCAGGATTTAAATCTCCCTCAATCAAAAAATGACCACGAAACTTAATCATATGCGCTA
AGGCCAAATAGATTAAGCGCAAATCCGCTTTATCAGTAGAATCTACCAATTTTTTTCGCAGATGATAGAT
AGTTGGATATTTCTCATGATAAGCAACTTCATCTACTATATTTCCAAAAATAGGATGACGTTCATGCTTC
TTGTCTTCTTCCACCAAAAAAGACTCTTCAAGTCGATGAAAGAAACTATCATCTACTTTCGCCATCTCAT
TTGAAAAAATCTCCTGTAGATAACAAATACGATTCTTCCGACGTGTATACCTTCTACGAGCTGTCCGTTT
GAGACGAGTCGCTTCCGCTGTCTCTCCACTGTCAAATAAAAGAGCCCCTATAAGATTTTTTTTGATACTG
TGGCGGTCTGTATTTCCCAGAACCTTGAACTTTTTAGACGGAACCTTATATTCATCAGTGATCACCGCCC
ATCCGACGCTATTTGTGCCGATAGCTAAGCCTATTGAGTATTTCTTATCCATAGATCCTTTCTCCTCTTT
AGATCTTTTGAATTCTTTTCTCTATCACTGATAGGGAGGGTCAATCTCTATCACTGATAGGGAGTGGTAA
AATAACTCTATCAACGATAGAGTGTCAACAAAAATTAGGAATTAATGATGTCTAGATTAGATAAAAGTAA
AGTGATTAACAGCGCATTAGAGCTGCTTAATGAGGTCGGAATCGAAGGTTTAACAACCCGTAAACTCGCC
CAGAAGCTAGGTGTAGAGCAGCCTACATTGTATTGGCATGTAAAAAATAAGCGGGCTTTGCTCGACGCCT
TAGCCATTGAGATGTTAGATAGGCACCATACTCACTTTTGCCCTTTAGAAGGGGAAAGCTGGCAAGATTT
TTTACGTAATAACGCTAAAAGTTTTAGATGTGCTTTACTAAGTCATCGCGATGGAGCAAAAGTACATTTA
GGTACACGGCCTACAGAAAAACAGTATGAAACTCTCGAAAATCAATTAGCCTTTTTATGCCAACAAGGTT
TTTCACTAGAGAATGCATTATATGCACTCAGCGCTGTGGGGCATTTTACTTTAGGTTGCGTATTGGAAGA
TCAAGAGCATCAAGTCGCTAAAGAAGAAAGGGAAACACCTACTACTGATAGTATGCCGCCATTATTACGA
CAAGCTATCGAATTATTTGATCACCAAGGTGCAGAGCCAGCCTTCTTATTCGGCCTTGAATTGATCATAT
GCGGATTAGAAAAACAACTTAAATGTGAAAGTGGGTCTTAAGGTACCATGGGATCCTATTTCTTAATAAC
TAAAAATATGGTATAATACTCTTAATAAATGCAGTAATACAGGGGCTTTTCAAGACTGAAGTCTAGCTGA
GACAAATAGTGCGATTACGAAATTTTTTAGACAAAAATAGTCTACGAGGTTTTAGAGCTATGCTGTTTTG
AATGGTCCCAAAACGCTGTGTGTAGTAATAAATCAGCCCTAAATGTTTTAGAGCTATGCTGTTTTGAATG
GTCCCAAAACACCGCACCCCGTGATGTCGCCGGGAAGCCCGTTTTAGAGCTATGCTGTTTTGAATGGTCC
CAAAACTTCAGCACACTGAGACTTGTTGAGTTGAATTCATGAGTATTAAGTATTGTTTTATGGCTGATAA
ATTTCTTTGAATTTCTCCTTGATTATTTGTTATAAAAGTTATAAAATAATCTTGTTGGAACCATTCAAAA
CAGCATAGCAAGTTAAAATAAGGCTAGTCCGTTATCAACTTGAAAAAGTGGCACCGAGTCGGTGCTTTTT
TTGATACTTCTATTCTACTCTGACTGCAAACCAAAAAAACAAGCGCTTTCAAAACGCTTGTTTTATCATT
TTTAGGGAAATTAATCTCTTAATCCTTTTATCATTCTACATTTAGGCGCTGCCATCTTAAGACGAAAGGG
CCTCGTGATACGCCTATTTTTATAGGTTAATGTCATGATAATAATGGTTTCTTAGACGTCGGAATTGCCA
GCTGGGGCGCCCTCTGGTAAGGTTGGGAAGCCCTGCAAAGTAAACTGGATGGCTTTCTTGCCGCCAAGGA
TCTGATGGCGCAGGGGATCAAGATCTGATCAAGAGACAGGATGAGGATCGTTTCGCATGATTGAACAAGA
TGGATTGCACGCAGGTTCTCCGGCCGCTTGGGTGGAGAGGCTATTCGGCTATGACTGGGCACAACAGACA
ATCGGCTGCTCTGATGCCGCCGTGTTCCGGCTGTCAGCGCAGGGGCGCCCGGTTCTTTTTGTCAAGACCG
ACCTGTCCGGTGCCCTGAATGAACTGCAGGACGAGGCAGCGCGGCTATCGTGGCTGGCCACGACGGGCGT
TCCTTGCGCAGCTGTGCTCGACGTTGTCACTGAAGCGGGAAGGGACTGGCTGCTATTGGGCGAAGTGCCG
GGGCAGGATCTCCTGTCATCTCACCTTGCTCCTGCCGAGAAAGTATCCATCATGGCTGATGCAATGCGGC
GGCTGCATACGCTTGATCCGGCTACCTGCCCATTCGACCACCAAGCGAAACATCGCATCGAGCGAGCACG
TACTCGGATGGAAGCCGGTCTTGTCGATCAGGATGATCTGGACGAAGAGCATCAGGGGCTCGCGCCAGCC
GAACTGTTCGCCAGGCTCAAGGCGCGCATGCCCGACGGCGAGGATCTCGTCGTGACCCATGGCGATGCCT
GCTTGCCGAATATCATGGTGGAAAATGGCCGCTTTTCTGGATTCATCGACTGTGGCCGGCTGGGTGTGGC
GGACCGCTATCAGGACATAGCGTTGGCTACCCGTGATATTGCTGAAGAGCTTGGCGGCGAATGGGCTGAC
CGCTTCCTCGTGCTTTACGGTATCGCCGCTCCCGATTCGCAGCGCATCGCCTTCTATCGCCTTCTTGACG
AGTTCTTCTGAGCGGGACTCTCTCGCTTGGACTCCTGTTGATAGATCCAGTAATGACCTCAGAACTCCAT
CTGGATTTGTTCAGAACGCTCGGTTGCCGCCGGGCGTTTTTTATTGGTGAGAATCCAAGCACTAGTTGGT
ACCGGCATCAATAGTAAAATAATAAAAAAGCCGGATTAATAATCTGGCTTTTTATATTCTCTCTCTAGTA
TATAAACGCAGAAAGGCCAACCCGAAGGTGAGCCAGTGTGAGACTATCATACTCATATCGTGTGAAGATT
TGCTGCGCTATTCAGATCCTCTTCTGAGATGAGTTTTTGTTCGGGCCCAAGCTTCTCACTTATACAATTC
ATCCATGCCGAGGGTAATACCGGCCGCTGTCACAAACTCCAGGAGAACCATATGGTCACGTTTTTCGTTT
GGGTCTTTAGAGAGTTTTGACTGCGTCGACAGGTAATGGTTGTCAGGGAGCAGTACCGGCCCATCGCCGA
TCGGGGTATTCTGCTGGTAGTGATCCGCCAGTTGCACGCTCCCATCTTCGATATTGTGGCGAATTTTAAA
GTTTGCCTTGATGCCATTTTTCTGTTTATCTGCAGTGATATAAACATTATCGCTAATAGCGTTGTATTCC
AGCTTGTGCCCAAGAATGTTGCCGTCTTCTTTGAAATCAATTCCTTTCAGTTCGATGCGATTTACCAGCG
TATCGCCCTCAAATTTCACTTCCGCACGGGTTTTGTAGTTCCCATCGTCCTTAAAGAAAATTGTGCGTTC
CTGAACATAACCTTCCGGCATTGCAGATTTAAAGAAGTCGTGTTGTTTCATATGATCTGGGTAACGCGCA
AAACACTGTACCCCCCACGTTAATGTCGTGACAAGGGTAGGCCAGGGCACCGGCAGTTTGCCAGTCGTAC
AGATGAATTTGAGCGTGAGCTTGCCGTACGTCGCGTCACCCTCGCCCTCGCCGCTGACCGAAAATTTATG
GCCATTCACATCACCATCAAGTTCAACAAGAATCGGCACCACGCCGGTAAATAATTCTTCGCCCTTGCTT
ACCATTTAGTATTTCTCCTCTTTAGTACTAGTATTATACCTAGGACTGAGCTAGCTGTCAAAGATCTTTA
GAATTCCAGAAATCATCCTTAGCGACTAGTAACAACTTATATCGTATGGGGCTGACTTCAGGTGCTACAT
TTGAAGAGATAAATTGCACTGAAATCTAGAAATATTTTATCTGATTAATAAGATGATCTTC
